Addgene plasmid #147532: pLNHA-C1-HsNot1iso1_1093-1322_S
Purpose: Mammalian Expression of HsNot1iso1_1093-1322
Depositing lab: Elisa Izaurralde. Depositing organization: Max Planck Institute for Developmental Biology. Publication: NOT10 and C2orf29/NOT11 form a conserved module of the CCR4-NOT complex that docks onto the NOT1 N-terminal domain. Bawankar P, Loh B, Wohlbold L, Schmidt S, Izaurralde E. RNA Biol. 2013 Feb;10(2):228-44. doi: 10.4161/rna.23018. Epub 2013 Jan 9. PubMed 23303381.
Backbone
  Vector backbone: Unknown
  Vector type: Mammalian Expression
Growth in bacteria
  Bacterial resistance: Kanamycin, 50 μg/mL
  Growth temperature: 37°C
  Growth strain: DH5alpha
  Copy number: High Copy
Gene/Insert
  Gene/Insert name: HsNot1iso1_1093-1322
  Species: H. sapiens (human)
  Entrez Gene: CNOT1 (a.k.a. AD-005, CDC39, HPE12, NOT1, NOT1H, VIBOS)
  Cloning method: Unknown
Terms and licenses: Academic/Nonprofit Terms; Industry Terms: Not Available to Industry
Depositor comments: sequence of isoform 1 given by NCBI: NM_016284.4 Plasmids from this collection were made available to the research community and donated after the lab closed. Please note that the sequence provided by the depositing laboratory may be theoretical/predicted or based on Sanger sequencing results. There may be discrepancies between sequencing results obtained by Addgene and the depositor sequence. If an Addgene verified sequence is not available, please contact before placing your order to request that our lab fully sequence the plasmid.
How to cite: pLNHA-C1-HsNot1iso1_1093-1322_S was a gift from Elisa Izaurralde (Addgene plasmid # 147532 ; http://n2t.net/addgene:147532 ; RRID:Addgene_147532)
