[The description below was written by a language model from this plasmid's Addgene catalogue record and pLannotate feature annotations shown in this document.]
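Description:
pLNHA-C1-HsNot1iso1_1093-1322_S is a 4,842 nt mammalian expression plasmid encoding a fragment of human CNOT1 (NOT1), the scaffold subunit of the CCR4-NOT deadenylase complex. The catalogue lists the backbone as unknown. The annotated layout shows a CMV-driven cassette followed by an f1 origin and a dual-promoter neomycin/kanamycin marker. It is propagated in E. coli from a high-copy ColE1/pUC-type origin under kanamycin selection. The NeoR/KanR gene sits behind both a bacterial (bla-type) promoter and the SV40 enhancer/early promoter and ends in an HSV TK polyadenylation signal, so it could also confer G418 resistance in mammalian cells.

The expression unit uses the human CMV immediate-early enhancer and promoter, with a short T7 promoter upstream of the open reading frame. The coding region begins with a small fragment of the bacteriophage lambda N protein, followed by an HA epitope (annotated as a partial 3xHA match). It continues into the CNOT1 segment, corresponding by name to residues 1093–1322 of isoform 1. A remnant of the multiple cloning site and an SV40 poly(A) signal follow. The lambda N peptide is commonly used to tether a fusion protein to reporter mRNAs carrying boxB hairpins, and the HA tag allows detection or immunoprecipitation, although the record states only "mammalian expression" as the purpose. The associated publication concerns how the NOT10 and NOT11 module docks onto the NOT1 N-terminal domain. Several short annotated hits (HIV-1 LTR, large T antigen, ble and bGH poly(A) fragments) are probably incidental partial matches. The depositor's sequence may be theoretical rather than fully verified.
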