Features (pLannotate 1.2.2; 18 found; start..end, strand, type, name):
     61..364     +  enhancer       CMV enhancer: human cytomegalovirus immediate early enhancer
    365..568     +  promoter       CMV promoter: human cytomegalovirus (CMV) immediate early promoter
    564..597     +  LTR            5' LTR (truncated) (fragment): truncated 5' long terminal repeat (LTR) from HIV-1
    613..631     +  promoter       T7 promoter: promoter for bacteriophage T7 RNA polymerase
    665..730     +  CDS            N (fragment): REGN_LAMBD - Experimental evidence at protein level: Swiss-Prot protein existence level 1. Plays a role as a transcriptional antitermination factor that allows the virus to initiate its lytic phase. Activates expression of the delayed viral early genes by modifying host RNA polymerase (RNAP) into a form that is resistant to termination signals. This antitermination function requires the host NusA protein which serves to stabilize the interaction between antitermination protein N and host RNA polymerase. From Escherichia phage lambda (Bacteriophage lambda).
    755..781     +  CDS            3xHA (fragment): three tandem HA epitope tags
    782..1486    +  CDS            CNOT1 (fragment): CNOT1_HUMAN - Also known as CDC39, KIAA1007, NOT1. Experimental evidence at protein level: Swiss-Prot protein existence level 1. Scaffolding component of the CCR4-NOT complex which is one of the major cellular mRNA deadenylases and is linked to various cellular processes including bulk mRNA degradation, miRNA-mediated repression, translational repression during translational initiation and general transcription regulation. Additional complex functions may be a consequence of its influence on mRNA expression. Its scaffolding function implies its interaction with the catalytic complex module and
   1489..1511    +  misc_feature   MCS (fragment): multiple cloning site
   1523..1607    +  CDS            large T antigen (fragment): large T antigen from SV40 (simian virus 40)
   1630..1751    +  polyA_signal   SV40 poly(A) signal: SV40 polyadenylation signal
   1785..2213    -  rep_origin     f1 ori (sequence partly withheld): f1 bacteriophage origin of replication; arrow indicates direction of (+) strand synthesis
   2240..2344    +  promoter       AmpR promoter: bla
   2346..2703    +  promoter       SV40 promoter: SV40 enhancer and early promoter
   2738..3532    +  CDS            NeoR/KanR: aminoglycoside phosphotransferase from Tn5; aph(3')-II (or nptII); confers resistance to neomycin, kanamycin, and G418 (Geneticin®)
   3553..3705    +  CDS            ble (fragment): BLE_KLEPN - Experimental evidence at protein level: Swiss-Prot protein existence level 1. Binding protein with a strong affinity to the bleomycin family of antibiotics. Binds to CL990; an antimitotic-antibiotic compound. From Klebsiella pneumoniae.
   3764..3811    +  polyA_signal   HSV TK poly(A) signal: herpes simplex virus thymidine kinase polyadenylation signal (Cole and Stacy, 1985)
   3902..3918    -  polyA_signal   bGH poly(A) signal (fragment): bovine growth hormone polyadenylation signal
   4140..4728    +  rep_origin     ori: high-copy-number ColE1/pMB1/pBR322/pUC origin of replication
>Addgene plasmid #147532 | pLNHA-C1-HsNot1iso1_1093-1322_S | depositor full sequence | sequence record 289979 | Full Sequence
TAGTTATTAATAGTAATCAATTACGGGGTCATTAGTTCATAGCCCATATATGGAGTTCCGCGTTACATAA
CTTACGGTAAATGGCCCGCCTGGCTGACCGCCCAACGACCCCCGCCCATTGACGTCAATAATGACGTATG
TTCCCATAGTAACGCCAATAGGGACTTTCCATTGACGTCAATGGGTGGAGTATTTACGGTAAACTGCCCA
CTTGGCAGTACATCAAGTGTATCATATGCCAAGTACGCCCCCTATTGACGTCAATGACGGTAAATGGCCC
GCCTGGCATTATGCCCAGTACATGACCTTATGGGACTTTCCTACTTGGCAGTACATCTACGTATTAGTCA
TCGCTATTACCATGGTGATGCGGTTTTGGCAGTACATCAATGGGCGTGGATAGCGGTTTGACTCACGGGG
ATTTCCAAGTCTCCACCCCATTGACGTCAATGGGAGTTTGTTTTGGCACCAAAATCAACGGGACTTTCCA
AAATGTCGTAACAACTCCGCCCCATTGACGCAAATGGGCGGTAGGCGTGTACGGTGGGAGGTCTATATAA
GCAGAGCTCTCTGGCTAACTAGAGAACCCACTGCTTACTGGCTTATCGAAATTAATACGACTCACTATAG
GGAGACCCAAGCTCTAGCGCTACCGGTCGCCACCATGGACGCACAAACACGACGACGTGAGCGTCGCGCT
GAGAAACAAGCTCAATGGAAAGCTGCAAACGGTGGATCTCCTCCACATATGGCTTACCCATACGATGTTC
CAGATTACGCTCCTCCATCTCGAGCTGAAAATATCCAGGAGAAAATTGCTTTTATTTTCAATAATCTCTC
ACAGTCAAATATGACACAAAAGGTTGAAGAGCTAAAGGAAACGGTGAAAGAAGAATTTATGCCTTGGGTT
TCACAGTATCTGGTTATGAAGAGAGTCAGTATTGAGCCAAACTTTCATAGCCTGTATTCAAACTTCCTTG
ACACGCTGAAGAATCCTGAATTTAACAAGATGGTTCTGAATGAGACCTACAGAAACATTAAAGTGCTCCT
GACCTCTGATAAAGCTGCAGCCAATTTCTCAGATCGTTCTTTGCTGAAGAACTTGGGACATTGGCTAGGA
ATGATCACATTAGCTAAAAACAAACCCATCTTACACACTGACTTGGATGTGAAATCATTGCTGCTAGAGG
CTTATGTTAAAGGACAACAAGAATTGCTCTATGTAGTGCCCTTTGTTGCCAAAGTCTTAGAATCTAGCAT
TCGTAGTGTGGTTTTTAGGCCACCAAACCCTTGGACAATGGCAATTATGAATGTATTAGCTGAGCTACAT
CAGGAGCATGACTTAAAGTTAAACTTGAAGTTTGAAATCGAGGTTCTCTGCAAGAACCTTGCATTAGACA
TCAATGAGCTAAAACCTGGAAACCTCCTAAAGGATAAAGATCGCCTGAAGAATTTAGATGAGCAACTCTC
TGCTCCAAAGAAAGATTGACCGCGGGCCCGGGATCCACCGGATCTAGATAACTGATCATAATCAGCCATA
CCACATTTGTAGAGGTTTTACTTGCTTTAAAAAACCTCCCACACCTCCCCCTGAACCTGAAACATAAAAT
GAATGCAATTGTTGTTGTTAACTTGTTTATTGCAGCTTATAATGGTTACAAATAAAGCAATAGCATCACA
AATTTCACAAATAAAGCATTTTTTTCACTGCATTCTAGTTGTGGTTTGTCCAAACTCATCAATGTATCTT
AACGCGTAAATTGTAAGCGTTAATATTTTGTTAAAATTCGCGTTAAATTTTTGTTAAATCAGCTCATTTT
TTAACCAATAGGCCGAAATCGGCAAAATCCCTTATAAATCAAAAGAATAGACCGAGATAGGGT
[37 nt withheld, positions 1884-1920]
AAAGAACGTGGACTCCAACGTCAAAGG
[49 nt withheld, positions 1948-1996]
T
[91 nt withheld, positions 1998-2088]
G
[124 nt withheld, positions 2090-2213]
CAGGTGGCACTTTTCGGGGAAATGTGCGCGGAACCCCTATTTGTTTATTTTTCTAAATACATTCAAATAT
GTATCCGCTCATGAGACAATAACCCTGATAAATGCTTCAATAATATTGAAAAAGGAAGAGTCCTGAGGCG
GAAAGAACCAGCTGTGGAATGTGTGTCAGTTAGGGTGTGGAAAGTCCCCAGGCTCCCCAGCAGGCAGAAG
TATGCAAAGCATGCATCTCAATTAGTCAGCAACCAGGTGTGGAAAGTCCCCAGGCTCCCCAGCAGGCAGA
AGTATGCAAAGCATGCATCTCAATTAGTCAGCAACCATAGTCCCGCCCCTAACTCCGCCCATCCCGCCCC
TAACTCCGCCCAGTTCCGCCCATTCTCCGCCCCATGGCTGACTAATTTTTTTTATTTATGCAGAGGCCGA
GGCCGCCTCGGCCTCTGAGCTATTCCAGAAGTAGTGAGGAGGCTTTTTTGGAGGCCTAGGCTTTTGCAAA
GATCGATCAAGAGACAGGATGAGGATCGTTTCGCATGATTGAACAAGATGGATTGCACGCAGGTTCTCCG
GCCGCTTGGGTGGAGAGGCTATTCGGCTATGACTGGGCACAACAGACAATCGGCTGCTCTGATGCCGCCG
TGTTCCGGCTGTCAGCGCAGGGGCGCCCGGTTCTTTTTGTCAAGACCGACCTGTCCGGTGCCCTGAATGA
ACTGCAAGACGAGGCAGCGCGGCTATCGTGGCTGGCCACGACGGGCGTTCCTTGCGCAGCTGTGCTCGAC
GTTGTCACTGAAGCGGGAAGGGACTGGCTGCTATTGGGCGAAGTGCCGGGGCAGGATCTCCTGTCATCTC
ACCTTGCTCCTGCCGAGAAAGTATCCATCATGGCTGATGCAATGCGGCGGCTGCATACGCTTGATCCGGC
TACCTGCCCATTCGACCACCAAGCGAAACATCGCATCGAGCGAGCACGTACTCGGATGGAAGCCGGTCTT
GTCGATCAGGATGATCTGGACGAAGAGCATCAGGGGCTCGCGCCAGCCGAACTGTTCGCCAGGCTCAAGG
CGAGCATGCCCGACGGCGAGGATCTCGTCGTGACCCATGGCGATGCCTGCTTGCCGAATATCATGGTGGA
AAATGGCCGCTTTTCTGGATTCATCGACTGTGGCCGGCTGGGTGTGGCGGACCGCTATCAGGACATAGCG
TTGGCTACCCGTGATATTGCTGAAGAGCTTGGCGGCGAATGGGCTGACCGCTTCCTCGTGCTTTACGGTA
TCGCCGCTCCCGATTCGCAGCGCATCGCCTTCTATCGCCTTCTTGACGAGTTCTTCTGAGCGGGACTCTG
GGGTTCGAAATGACCGACCAAGCGACGCCCAACCTGCCATCACGAGATTTCGATTCCACCGCCGCCTTCT
ATGAAAGGTTGGGCTTCGGAATCGTTTTCCGGGACGCCGGCTGGATGATCCTCCAGCGCGGGGATCTCAT
GCTGGAGTTCTTCGCCCACCCTAGGGGGAGGCTAACTGAAACACGGAAGGAGACAATACCGGAAGGAACC
CGCGCTATGACGGCAATAAAAAGACAGAATAAAACGCACGGTGTTGGGTCGTTTGTTCATAAACGCGGGG
TTCGGTCCCAGGGCTGGCACTCTGTCGATACCCCACCGAGACCCCATTGGGGCCAATACGCCCGCGTTTC
TTCCTTTTCCCCACCCCACCCCCCAAGTTCGGGTGAAGGCCCAGGGCTCGCAGCCAACGTCGGGGCGGCA
GGCCCTGCCATAGCCTCAGGTTACTCATATATACTTTAGATTGATTTAAAACTTCATTTTTAATTTAAAA
GGATCTAGGTGAAGATCCTTTTTGATAATCTCATGACCAAAATCCCTTAACGTGAGTTTTCGTTCCACTG
AGCGTCAGACCCCGTAGAAAAGATCAAAGGATCTTCTTGAGATCCTTTTTTTCTGCGCGTAATCTGCTGC
TTGCAAACAAAAAAACCACCGCTACCAGCGGTGGTTTGTTTGCCGGATCAAGAGCTACCAACTCTTTTTC
CGAAGGTAACTGGCTTCAGCAGAGCGCAGATACCAAATACTGTCCTTCTAGTGTAGCCGTAGTTAGGCCA
CCACTTCAAGAACTCTGTAGCACCGCCTACATACCTCGCTCTGCTAATCCTGTTACCAGTGGCTGCTGCC
AGTGGCGATAAGTCGTGTCTTACCGGGTTGGACTCAAGACGATAGTTACCGGATAAGGCGCAGCGGTCGG
GCTGAACGGGGGGTTCGTGCACACAGCCCAGCTTGGAGCGAACGACCTACACCGAACTGAGATACCTACA
GCGTGAGCTATGAGAAAGCGCCACGCTTCCCGAAGGGAGAAAGGCGGACAGGTATCCGGTAAGCGGCAGG
GTCGGAACAGGAGAGCGCACGAGGGAGCTTCCAGGGGGAAACGCCTGGTATCTTTATAGTCCTGTCGGGT
TTCGCCACCTCTGACTTGAGCGTCGATTTTTGTGATGCTCGTCAGGGGGGCGGAGCCTATGGAAAAACGC
CAGCAACGCGGCCTTTTTACGGTTCCTGGCCTTTTGCTGGCCTTTTGCTCACATGTTCTTTCCTGCGTTA
TCCCCTGATTCTGTGGATAACCGTATTACCGCCATGCAT
